Addgene plasmid #226412: pGWB514-35S:FLS2XL-HA
Purpose: Expressing Vitis riparia FLS2XL (FLS2 with eXtended Ligand recognition) protein in plants
Depositing lab: Gitta Coaker. Depositing organization: University of California, Davis. Publication: Unlocking expanded flagellin perception through rational receptor engineering. Li T, Jarquin Bolanos E, Stevens DM, Sha H, Prigozhin DM, Coaker G. Nat Plants. 2025 Aug;11(8):1628-1641. doi: 10.1038/s41477-025-02049-y. Epub 2025 Jul 28. PubMed 40721669.
Backbone
  Vector backbone: pGWB514
  Vector type: Plant Expression
  Selectable markers: Hygromycin
Growth in bacteria
  Bacterial resistance: Spectinomycin, 50 μg/mL
  Growth temperature: 37°C
  Growth strain: DH5alpha
  Copy number: High Copy
Gene/Insert
  Gene/Insert name: FLS2XL
  Species: Vitis riparia
  Insert size (bp): 4000
  Promoter: 35S
  Tag / fusion protein: HA (C terminal on insert)
  Cloning method: Gateway Cloning
Terms and licenses: Academic/Nonprofit Terms; Industry Terms: Not Available to Industry
How to cite: pGWB514-35S:FLS2XL-HA was a gift from Gitta Coaker (Addgene plasmid # 226412 ; http://n2t.net/addgene:226412 ; RRID:Addgene_226412)
