[The description below was written by a language model from this plasmid's Addgene catalogue record and pLannotate feature annotations shown in this document.]
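Description:
pGWB514-35S:FLS2XL-HA is a Gateway-derived binary T-DNA vector for expressing an HA-tagged flagellin receptor variant in plants, built on the pGWB514 backbone. The sequenced plasmid is about 14 kb. It carries a high-copy ColE1/pUC-type origin with a bom site for propagation in E. coli. It also carries the pVS1 oriV, RepA and StaA functions, which allow replication and stable maintenance in Agrobacterium. Bacterial selection is by spectinomycin, through an aadA (SmR) gene located outside the T-DNA borders.

Between the nopaline-type right and left border repeats lie two plant cassettes. In the first, the CaMV 35S promoter drives the FLS2XL open reading frame from Vitis riparia, listed as roughly 4 kb. The insert is flanked by attB1 and attB2 sites left by Gateway recombination and is followed by a vector-supplied 3xHA tag, giving the C-terminal fusion listed in the record, and a NOS terminator. The annotation tool recognises only two segments of the insert, by homology to Arabidopsis FLS2, the leucine-rich repeat receptor kinase that perceives the flagellin epitope flg22. This partial match is expected for a grapevine orthologue. The second cassette, in the opposite orientation, uses the NOS promoter and NOS terminator to express hygromycin phosphotransferase for selecting transformed plant tissue. The lacZα, lac promoter/operator, Tn5 transposase and gentamicin-resistance fragments are residual backbone sequences.

The stated purpose is to express FLS2XL, an FLS2 with "eXtended Ligand recognition", in plants. The layout suits Agrobacterium-mediated transient or stable transformation, and the HA epitope allows detection of the receptor protein. The associated publication concerns broadening flagellin perception through rational receptor engineering.
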