Features (pLannotate 1.2.2; 28 found; start..end, strand, type, name):
      1..588     +  rep_origin     ori: high-copy-number ColE1/pMB1/pBR322/pUC origin of replication
    774..914     -  misc_feature   bom: basis of mobility region from pBR322
   1016..1055    -  CDS            rop (fragment): Rop protein, which maintains plasmids at low copy number; rop
   1258..1452    -  rep_origin     pVS1 oriV: origin of replication for the Pseudomonas plasmid pVS1 (Heeb et al., 2000)
   1518..2591    -  CDS            pVS1 RepA: replication protein from the Pseudomonas plasmid pVS1 (Heeb et al., 2000)
   3020..3649    -  CDS            pVS1 StaA: stability protein from the Pseudomonas plasmid pVS1 (Heeb et al., 2000)
   4209..4610    -  CDS            Y4CG_SINFN (fragment): Protein inferred from homology: Swiss-Prot protein existence level 3. From Sinorhizobium fredii (strain NBRC 101917 / NGR234).
   4950..4974    -  misc_feature   RB T-DNA repeat: right border repeat from nopaline C58 T-DNA
   5040..5194    -  CDS            lacZα (fragment): LacZα fragment of β-galactosidase; lacZ fragment
   5197..5217    -  misc_feature   MCS (fragment): pUC18/19 multiple cloning site
   5708..6049    +  promoter       CaMV 35S promoter: strong constitutive promoter from cauliflower mosaic virus
   6075..6099    +  protein_bind   attB1: mutant version of attB; recombination site for the Gateway® BP reaction BP Clonase™
   6198..6464    +  CDS            FLS2 (fragment): FLS2_ARATH - Experimental evidence at protein level: Swiss-Prot protein existence level 1. Constitutes the pattern-recognition receptor (PPR) that determines the specific perception of flagellin (flg22), a potent elicitor of the defense response to pathogen-associated molecular patterns (PAMPs). Flagellin-binding to the receptor is the first step to initiate the innate immune MAP kinase signaling cascade (MEKK1, MKK4/MKK5 and MPK3/MPK6), resulting in enhanced resistance against pathogens. Binding to the effector AvrPto1 or to the phosphatase hopD2 from Pseudomonas syringae blocks the downstrea
   8415..9608    +  CDS            FLS2 (fragment): FLS2_ARATH - Experimental evidence at protein level: Swiss-Prot protein existence level 1. Constitutes the pattern-recognition receptor (PPR) that determines the specific perception of flagellin (flg22), a potent elicitor of the defense response to pathogen-associated molecular patterns (PAMPs). Flagellin-binding to the receptor is the first step to initiate the innate immune MAP kinase signaling cascade (MEKK1, MKK4/MKK5 and MPK3/MPK6), resulting in enhanced resistance against pathogens. Binding to the effector AvrPto1 or to the phosphatase hopD2 from Pseudomonas syringae blocks the downstrea
   9634..9658    -  protein_bind   attB2: mutant version of attB; recombination site for the Gateway® BP reaction BP Clonase™
   9687..9776    +  CDS            3xHA: three tandem HA epitope tags
   9810..10062   +  terminator     NOS terminator: nopaline synthase terminator and poly(A) signal
  10117..10139   -  protein_bind   lac operator (fragment): The lac repressor binds to the lac operator to inhibit transcription in E. coli. This inhibition can be relieved by adding lactose or isopropyl-β-D-thiogalactopyranoside (IPTG). lac repressor encoded by lacI
  10143..10173   -  promoter       lac promoter: promoter for the E. coli lac operon
  10188..10209   -  protein_bind   CAP binding site: CAP binding activates transcription in the presence of cAMP. E. coli catabolite activator protein
  10245..10497   -  terminator     NOS terminator: nopaline synthase terminator and poly(A) signal
  10648..11673   -  CDS            HygR: aminoglycoside phosphotransferase from E. coli; aph(4)-Ia; confers resistance to hygromycin
  11725..11904   -  promoter       NOS promoter: nopaline synthase promoter
  11984..12313   -  CDS            tnpA (fragment): TN5P_ECOLX - Also known as tnp. Experimental evidence at protein level: Swiss-Prot protein existence level 1. Mediates transposition of transposon Tn5 by a 'cut and paste' mechanism. First, the monomeric transposase binds the 19 bp inverted DNA repeats flanking the transposon. Then, dimerization of the DNA- bound transposase creates a synaptic DNA complex. After nicking of the first DNA strand, excision of the transposon proceeds through a series of intermediates. The transposase then mediates the insertion of the transposon at a new site by strand transfer. The activity of the wild- type tran
  12410..12434   -  misc_feature   LB T-DNA repeat: left border repeat from nopaline C58 T-DNA
  12693..12716   +  promoter       Pc promoter (fragment): intI1 (promoter lies within the coding sequence); class 1 integron promoter
  12892..12948   +  CDS            GmR (fragment): gentamycin acetyltransferase; aacC1; confers resistance to gentamycin
  12959..13746   +  CDS            SmR (fragment): aminoglycoside adenylyltransferase (Murphy, 1985); aadA; confers resistance to spectinomycin and streptomycin
>Addgene plasmid #226412 | pGWB514-35S:FLS2XL-HA | addgene full sequence | sequence record 450293 | Addgene NGS Result
TTGAGATCCTTTTTTTCTGCGCGTAATCTGCTGCTTGCAAACAAAAAAACCACCGCTACCAGCGGTGGTT
TGTTTGCCGGATCAAAGCTACCAACTCTTTTTCCGAAGGTAACTGGCTTCAGCAGAGCGCAGATACCAAA
TACTGTCCTTCTAGTGTAGCCGTAGTTAGGCCACCACTTCAAGAACTCTGTAGCACCGCCTACATACCTC
GCTCTGCTAATCCTGTTACCAGTGGCTGCTGCCAGTGGCGATAAGTCGTGTCTTACCGGGTTGGACTCAA
GACGATAGTTACCGGATAAGGCGCAGCGGTCGGGCTGAACGGGGGGTTCGTGCACACAGCCCAGCTTGGA
GCGAACGACCTACACCGAACTGAGATACCTACAGCGTGAGCTATGAGAAAGCGCCACGCTTCCCGAAGGG
AGAAAGGCGGACAGGTATCCGGTAAGCGGCAGGGTCGGAACAGGAGAGCGCACGAGGGAGCTTCCAGGGG
GAAACGCCTGGTATCTTTATAGTCCTGTCGGGTTTCGCCACCTCTGACTTGAGCGTCGATTTTTGTGATG
CTCGTCAGGGGGGCGGAGCCTATGGAAAAACGCCAGCAACGCGGCCTTTTTACGGTTCCTGGCCTTTTGC
TGGCCTTTTGCTCACATGTTCTTTCCTGCGTTATCCCCTGATTCTGTGGATAACCGTATTACCGCCTTTG
AGTGAGCTGATACCGCTCGCCGCAGCCGAACGACCGAGCGCAGCGAGTCAGTGAGCGAGGAAGCGGAAGA
GCGCCTGATGCGGTATTTTCTCCTTACGCATCTGTGCGGTATTTCACACCGCATATGGTGCACTCTCAGT
ACAATCTGCTCTGATGCCGCATAGTTAAGCCAGTATACACTCCGCTATCGCTACGTGACTGGGTCATGGC
TGCGCCCCGACACCCGCCAACACCCGCTGACGCGCCCTGACGGGCTTGTCTGCTCCCGGCATCCGCTTAC
AGACAAGCTGTGACCGTCTCCGGGAGCTGCATGTGTCAGAGGTTTTCACCGTCATCACCGAAACGCGCGA
GGCAGGGTGCCTTGATGTGGGCGCCGGCGGTCGAGTGGCGACGGCGCGGCTTGTCCGCGCCCTGGTAGAT
TGCCTGGCCGTAGGCCAGCCATTTTTGAGCGGCCAGCGGCCGCGATAGGCCGACGCGAAGCGGCGGGGCG
TAGGGAGCGCAGCGACCGAAGGGTAGGCGCTTTTTGCAGCTCTTCGGCTGTGCGCTGGCCAGACAGTTAT
GCACAGGCCAGGCGGGTTTTAAGAGTTTTAATAAGTTTTAAAGAGTTTTAGGCGGAAAAATCGCCTTTTT
TCTCTTTTATATCAGTCACTTACATGTGTGACCGGTTCCCAATGTACGGCTTTGGGTTCCCAATGTACGG
GTTCCGGTTCCCAATGTACGGCTTTGGGTTCCCAATGTACGTGCTATCCACAGGAAAGAGACCTTTTCGA
CCTTTTTCCCCTGCTAGGGCAATTTGCCCTAGCATCTGCTCCGTACATTAGGAACCGGCGGATGCTTCGC
CCTCGATCAGGTTGCGGTAGCGCATGACTAGGATCGGGCCAGCCTGCCCCGCCTCCTCCTTCAAATCGTA
CTCCGGCAGGTCATTTGACCCGATCAGCTTGCGCACGGTGAAACAGAACTTCTTGAACTCTCCGGCGCTG
CCACTGCGTTCGTAGATCGTCTTGAACAACCATCTGGCTTCTGCCTTGCCTGCGGCGCGGCGTGCCAGGC
GGTAGAGAAAACGGCCGATGCCGGGATCGATCAAAAAGTAATCGGGGTGAACCGTCAGCACGTCCGGGTT
CTTGCCTTCTGTGATCTCGCGGTACATCCAATCAGCTAGCTCGATCTCGATGTACTCCGGCCGCCCGGTT
TCGCTCTTTACGATCTTGTAGCGGCTAATCAAGGCTTCACCCTCGGATACCGTCACCAGGCGGCCGTTCT
TGGCCTTCTTCGTACGCTGCATGGCAACGTGCGTGGTGTTTAACCGAATGCAGGTTTCTACCAGGTCGTC
TTTCTGCTTTCCGCCATCGGCTCGCCGGCAGAACTTGAGTACGTCCGCAACGTGTGGACGGAACACGCGG
CCGGGCTTGTCTCCCTTCCCTTCCCGGTATCGGTTCATGGATTCGGTTAGATGGGAAACCGCCATCAGTA
CCAGGTCGTAATCCCACACACTGGCCATGCCGGCCGGCCCTGCGGAAACCTCTACGTGCCCGTCTGGAAG
CTCGTAGCGGATCACCTCGCCAGCTCGTCGGTCACGCTTCGACAGACGGAAAACGGCCACGTCCATGATG
CTGCGACTATCGCGGGTGCCCACGTCATAGAGCATCGGAACGAAAAAATCTGGTTGCTCGTCGCCCTTGG
GCGGCTTCCTAATCGACGGCGCACCGGCTGCCGGCGGTTGCCGGGATTCTTTGCGGATTCGATCAGCGGC
CGCTTGCCACGATTCACCGGGGCGTGCTTCTGCCTCGATGCGTTGCCGCTGGGCGGCCTGCGCGGCCTTC
AACTTCTCCACCAGGTCATCACCCAGCGCCGCGCCGATTTGTACCGGGCCGGATGGTTTGCGACCGCTCA
CGCCGATTCCTCGGGCTTGGGGGTTCCAGTGCCATTGCAGGGCCGGCAGACAACCCAGCCGCTTACGCCT
GGCCAACCGCCCGTTCCTCCACACATGGGGCATTCCACGGCGTCGGTGCCTGGTTGTTCTTGATTTTCCA
TGCCGCCTCCTTTAGCCGCTAAAATTCATCTACTCATTTATTCATTTGCTCATTTACTCTGGTAGCTGCG
CGATGTATTCAGATAGCAGCTCGGTAATGGTCTTGCCTTGGCGTACCGCGTACATCTTCAGCTTGGTGTG
ATCCTCCGCCGGCAACTGAAAGTTGACCCGCTTCATGGCTGGCGTGTCTGCCAGGCTGGCCAACGTTGCA
GCCTTGCTGCTGCGTGCGCTCGGACGGCCGGCACTTAGCGTGTTTGTGCTTTTGCTCATTTTCTCTTTAC
CTCATTAACTCAAATGAGTTTTGATTTAATTTCAGCGGCCAGCGCCTGGACCTCGCGGGCAGCGTCGCCC
TCGGGTTCTGATTCAAGAACGGTTGTGCCGGCGGCGGCAGTGCCTGGGTAGCTCACGCGCTGCGTGATAC
GGGACTCAAGAATGGGCAGCTCGTACCCGGCCAGCGCCTCGGCAACCTCACCGCCGATGCGCGTGCCTTT
GATCGCCCGCGACACGACAAAGGCCGCTTGTAGCCTTCCATCCGTGACCTCAATGCGCTGCTTAACCAGC
TCCACCAGGTCGGCGGTGGCCCATATGTCGTAAGGGCTTGGCTGCACCGGAATCAGCACGAAGTCGGCTG
CCTTGATCGCGGACACAGCCAAGTCCGCCGCCTGGGGCGCTCCGTCGATCACTACGAAGTCGCGCCGGCC
GATGGCCTTCACGTCGCGGTCAATCGTCGGGCGGTCGATGCCGACAACGGTTAGCGGTTGATCTTCCCGC
ACGGCCGCCCAATCGCGGGCACTGCCCTGGGGATCGGAATCGACTAACAGAACATCGGCCCCGGCGAGTT
GCAGGGCGCGGGCTAGATGGGTTGCGATGGTCGTCTTGCCTGACCCGCCTTTCTGGTTAAGTACAGCGAT
AACCTTCATGCGTTCCCCTTGCGTATTTGTTTATTTACTCATCGCATCATATACGCAGCGACCGCATGAC
GCAAGCTGTTTTACTCAAATACACATCACCTTTTTAGACGGCGGCGCTCGGTTTCTTCAGCGGCCAAGCT
GGCCGGCCAGGCCGCCAGCTTGGCATCAGACAAACCGGCCAGGATTTCATGCAGCCGCACGGTTGAGACG
TGCGCGGGCGGCTCGAACACGTACCCGGCCGCGATCATCTCCGCCTCGATCTCTTCGGTAATGAAAAACG
GTTCGTCCTGGCCGTCCTGGTGCGGTTTCATGCTTGTTCCTCTTGGCGTTCATTCTCGGCGGCCGCCAGG
GCGTCGGCCTCGGTCAATGCGTCCTCACGGAAGGCACCGCGCCGCCTGGCCTCGGTGGGCGTCACTTCCT
CGCTGCGCTCAAGTGCGCGGTACAGGGTCGAGCGATGCACGCCAAGCAGTGCAGCCGCCTCTTTCACGGT
GCGGCCTTCCTGGTCGATCAGCTCGCGGGCGTGCGCGATCTGTGCCGGGGTGAGGGTAGGGCGGGGGCCA
AACTTCACGCCTCGGGCCTTGGCGGCCTCGCGCCCGCTCCGGGTGCGGTCGATGATTAGGGAACGCTCGA
ACTCGGCAATGCCGGCGAACACGGTCAACACCATGCGGCCGGCCGGCGTGGTGGTGTCGGCCCACGGCTC
TGCCAGGCTACGCAGGCCCGCGCCGGCCTCCTGGATGCGCTCGGCAATGTCCAGTAGGTCGCGGGTGCTG
CGGGCCAGGCGGTCTAGCCTGGTCACTGTCACAACGTCGCCAGGGCGTAGGTGGTCAAGCATCCTGGCCA
GCTCCGGGCGGTCGCGCCTGGTGCCGGTGATCTTCTCGGAAAACAGCTTGGTGCAGCCGGCCGCGTGCAG
TTCGGCCCGTTGGTTGGTCAAGTCCTGGTCGTCGGTGCTGACGCGGGCATAGCCCAGCAGGCCAGCGGCG
GCGCTCTTGTTCATGGCGTAATGTCTCCGGTTCTAGTCGCAAGTATTCTACTTTATGCGACTAAAACACG
CGACAAGAAAACGCCAGGAAAAGGGCAGGGCGGCAGCCTGTCGCGTAACTTAGGACTTGTGCGACATGTC
GTTTTCAGAAGACGGCTGCACTGAACGTCAGAAGCCGACTGCACTATAGCAGCGGAGGGGTTGGATCAAA
GTACTTTGATCCCGAGGGGAACCCTGTGGTTGGCATGCACATACAAATGGACGAACGGATAAACCTTTTC
ACGCCCTTTTAAATATCCGATTATTCTAATAAACGCTCTTTTCTCTTAGGTTTACCCGCCAATATATCCT
GTCAAACACTGATAGTTTAAACTGAAGGCGGGAAACGACAATCTGATCCAAGCTCAAGCTGCTCTAGCAT
TCGCCATTCAGGCTGCGCAACTGTTGGGAAGGGCGATCGGTGCGGGCCTCTTCGCTATTACGCCAGCTGG
CGAAAGGGGGATGTGCTGCAAGGCGATTAAGTTGGGTAACGCCAGGGTTTTCCCAGTCACGACGTTGTAA
AACGACGGCCAGTGCCAAGCTTGCATGCCTGCAGGTCCCCAGATTAGCCTTTTCAATTTCAGAAAGAATG
CTAACCCACAGATGGTTAGAGAGGCTTACGCAGCAGGTCTCATCAAGACGATCTACCCGAGCAATAATCT
CCAGGAAATCAAATACCTTCCCAAGAAGGTTAAAGATGCAGTCAAAAGATTCAGGACTAACTGCATCAAG
AACACAGAGAAAGATATATTTCTCAAGATCAGAAGTACTATTCCAGTATGGACGATTCAAGGCTTGCTTC
ACAAACCAAGGCAAGTAATAGAGATTGGAGTCTCTAAAAAGGTAGTTCCCACTGAATCAAAGGCCATGGA
GTCAAAGATTCAAATAGAGGACCTAACAGAACTCGCCGTAAAGACTGGCGAACAGTTCATACAGAGTCTC
TTACGACTCAATGACAAGAAGAAAATCTTCGTCAACATGGTGGAGCACGACACACTTGTCTACTCCAAAA
ATATCAAAGATACAGTCTCAGAAGACCAAAGGGCAATTGAGACTTTTCAACAAAGGGTAATATCCGGAAA
CCTCCTCGGATTCCATTGCCCAGCTATCTGTCACTTTATTGTGAAGATAGTGGAAAAGGAAGGTGGCTCC
TACAAATGCCATCATTGCGATAAAGGAAAGGCCATCGTTGAAGATGCCTCTGCCGACAGTGGTCCCAAAG
ATGGACCCCCACCCACGAGGAGCATCGTGGAAAAAGAAGACGTTCCAACCACGTCTTCAAAGCAAGTGGA
TTGATGTGATATCTCCACTGACGTAAGGGATGACGCACAATCCCACTATCCTTCGCAAGACCCTTCCTCT
ATATAAGGAAGTTCATTTCATTTGGAGAGAACACGGGGGACTCTAGAGTTATCAACAAGTTTGTACAAAA
AAGCAGGCTCCGCGGCCGCCCCCTTCACCATGGAGCCCAGAAGTGTTGGTTTAAGAGTAGTGGTAGTTTG
TTCTGTTCTGGTTGTGGTGGTTATAAGCATGGATCCAAGTTTTGAAGTCGACCATCAGGCTTTGAAGGCC
TTCAAGAGTTCAGTTGCTGACGATCCCTCTGGAGTGCTTGCAGATTGGAGTGAAGCCAACCATCATTGCA
ATTGGTCTGGAATCACATGTGACCCTTCATCCAGTCGTGTCATGTCAATTATACTGATGGAGAAGCAGCT
TGCCGGCGTGATCTCGCCATTCCTTGGAAACCTTTCCAAACTCCAGGTTCTGGACTTAACTTTAAACACA
TTCACTGGGCAAATTCCACCTCAACTGGGGCTTTGCTCCCAGCTTTCAGAACTGATTCTTTACCAAAATT
CTCTTGCCGGACCAATTCCACAAGAACTAGGAATCCTAGGGAATTTACAATCATTAGATTTGGGGGCTAA
CTTTTTGGAAGGAAGCATTCCTGAAAGCATTTGTAACTGCACTGGCTTGCTGAATCTGGGCATTGATAAC
AACAATCTCAGTGGTGCCATCCCTTCCGACATTGGAAGATTAGATAATCTTCAAGTCTTCACAGGGTACA
GAAATAATTTGGTTGGTTCTATACCAGTTTCCATTGGCACGTTGGGAGCTTTGCAGGTTCTAGACCTGAG
TACAAACCATTTGTCTGGTGTTTTACCTCCAGAAATGGGGAACTTGTCAAACCTTGAAACCCTTCAGTTG
CTTGAAAATCGACTTCACGGGAAAATCCCACCTGAACTAGGGCTCTGTAGGAAGCTCACCACTCTGAATT
TGTATGGCAATCAGTTCAGTGGGGGCATTCCTTCAGAACTAGGAAACTTGGTTCATTTGAAAGCGCTGCG
GTTGTACAAAAATAGGTTAAGTTCTACAATTCCATCCTCCTTATTCCAATTGAAATCATTGGTCCACTTG
GGAATATCAGAGAATGAATTGAGTGGAACAATCCCTTTTGAAGTTGGGTCTCTGAGATCATTGCAAGCAC
TGACGCTGCAGTTAAATAAGTTCACTGGGCAAATCCCATCATCCATTACAAACTTGACAAACTTAACATA
TTTGTCTATGGACTTCAACTTCTTCACAGGTGATATTCCGTCCAACATCGGATCGCTTTATCGTTTGAAG
AACCTAACCCTAAACAATAACCTTCTCCAGGGGTCCGTTCCATCTAGTATCTCTAACTGCACACGTCTAG
TCGTCTTAGGTCTAGCTTATAATAGAATAACAGGAAGAATTCCACAAGGTTTGGGGCGGCTTGCAAATCT
TATTTTTCTATCTTTCGGGAAGAACCAAATGTCGGGCAACATTCCTGATGATCTCTTCAATTGCTCAAAT
CTGATTATTCTAGATTTGGCCAAGAACAATTTCAGTGGAGTTCTGAAACCAGGCATTGGCAAGCTCTATA
ATCTGCATATTTTTCAAGCTCACAAAAATTCCTTAGTAGGGCCTATCCCACCTGAGATTGGTAATCTAAG
CCAACTGTTCTCATTAAAACTACACTTGAATAGTTTGTCGGGCACAGTTCCTCCTGAATTATCCAAGCTT
TCCCTCCTCCAGGGTCTCTATCTGAATGACAATGCTCTAGAAGGTGCACTTCCTGAGGTAATTTTTGAAC
TAAAACAGCTTAGTGATCTTGGGTTGGGTAACAACCGGTTTGCAGGACCCATTCCACATGCTATCTCTAA
GCTTGAGTCGCTTTTGTACTTGACCCTCCATGGAAACCTGTTCAATGGATCCATTCCAACGAGCATGGGA
CACCTTTCTCGGCTGGCAACCTTGGATCTCTCTCACAATCATCTGGTCGGGTCAATTCCGGGGCCTGTCA
TTGCTGGTATGAAAAACATGCAAATATATCTCAACTTTTCACACAATTTCCTATCAGGGCCCATTCCAAA
TGAGCTTGGGAAATTGGAGATGGTGCAGATCGTGGATATGTCAAACAATAATCTATCAGGGAGCATTCCA
GCAACTCTTCAACGCTGCAAAAACTTGTTCAATATTGATCTGTCAGTGAACCAACTTTCCGGTACAATTC
CAGAGAAGGCATTTGCGGGAATGGATGTACTTACAAGCTTGAATCTTTCAAGAAATAATTTAGATGGTAG
ACTACCTGGAAGCTTAGCGATTATGAAAAATCTAAGCTCCCTGGACCTTTCTCAGAACAAGTTCAAGGGC
ATGATCCCCGAGAGTTATGCAAATATTTCCACATTGAGGCATCTGAATCTTTCTTTCAATCAACTGGAAG
GTCATGTCCCAGCGACTGGAATATTCAAAAATATAGGTGCATCTTCTCTGGTGGGAAACCCAGGTCTTTG
TGGAACCAAATTTCTCGGGTCATGCAGCAATAAGAGCCATTTAGCCGGTTCTCATCCGTTCTCCAAGAAA
GTTCTGTTGATTCTCGGGGTAGTTGGATCTCTCATTGTATTGCTGCTTCTCACATTTTCTGTTATAATCT
TCTGTCGGTACTTCAGAAAGCAAAAAACAGTTGAAAATCCAGAACCAGAGTATGCTTCAGCATTGACGCT
CAAGAGGTTCAATCAAAAGGATTTAGAAATAGCTACTGGTTTCTTTAGTGAAGAAAACATTATTGGGTCC
AGCAGTTTGAGTACCGTATACAAGGGCAGAATGGAAGATGGGAAGATTGTAGCCGTAAAGAAATTAAATT
TGCAACAGTTCTCATTGGAGTCTGACAAGTGCTTCAATAGAGAAGTGAAGACCCTGAGCCAACTCAGGCA
CAGAAACTTGGTAAAGGTACTTGGGTATGCCTGGGAAAGTGGAAAAATAAAGGCTCTTGTTCTGGAATAC
ATGGAGAAGGGGAACTTGGACAGCATTATACATGAACCAGGGGTGGATCCATCAAGGTGGACTTTATTGG
AGAGAATCAATGTTTGTATTTCCATTGCAAGGGGGCTGGTTTACTTGCATTCAGGGTATGATTTCCCCAT
CGTCCACTGTGACTTGAAGCCTTCAAATATTCTCTTGGATGGAGATTGGGAGGCCCATGTGAGTGATTTT
GGAACAGCTCGAATTCTGGGTGTTCATCTCCAGGATGGAAGCAGTGTTTGCTCATCATCAGCATTTGAAG
GCACAATTGGATACTTGGCACCAGAGTTGGCATACATGAGGGAGCTCACGACCAAAGTGGATGTGTTCAG
CTTTGGCATCATAGTGATGGAGTTCCTGACAAAAAGAAGGCCAACAGGACTGACAGCAGAGGATGGCATG
CCATTGACCTTGCGTGAGATGGTGGATATGGCCCTTGCGAGTGAATTCAAAAGGCTTCTTCAAATGATAG
ACCCTTTTCTAGCTTCATCTGCAACTGAGAAGGCGGGGGAAGTATTGGAAGAGGTCCTTAAACTGGCCTT
GTCTTGCACCTGCACAGAGCCTGAGGATCGACCTGACATGAATGAGGTGTTGTCCAGCCTTTTGAAGCTA
GGAGCAAAGGTTGCTTCATCAACAGCAAAGGGTGGGCGCGCCGACCCAGCTTTCTTGTACAAAGTGGTTG
ATAACAGCGGGTTAATTAACATCTTTTACCCATACGATGTTCCTGACTATGCGGGCTATCCCTATGACGT
CCCGGACTATGCAGGATCCTATCCATATGACGTTCCAGATTACGCTGCTCAGTGCAGCGCTTAGAGCTCG
AATTTCCCCGATCGTTCAAACATTTGGCAATAAAGTTTCTTAAGATTGAATCCTGTTGCCGGTCTTGCGA
TGATTATCATATAATTTCTGTTGAATTACGTTAAGCATGTAATAATTAACATGTAATGCATGACGTTATT
TATGAGATGGGTTTTTATGATTAGAGTCCCGCAATTATACATTTAATACGCGATAGAAAACAAAATATAG
CGCGCAAACTAGGATAAATTATCGCGCGCGGTGTCATCTATGTTACTAGATCGGGAATTGGTTCCGGAAC
CAATTCGTAATCATGTCATAGCTGTTTCCTGTGTGAAATTGTTATCCGCTCACAATTCCACACAACATAC
GAGCCGGAAGCATAAAGTGTAAAGCCTGGGGTGCCTAATGAGTGAGCTAACTCACATTAGGCTGAATTAG
GCGCGCCTATTTCTATTAATTCCCGATCTAGTAACATAGATGACACCGCGCGCGATAATTTATCCTAGTT
TGCGCGCTATATTTTGTTTTCTATCGCGTATTAAATGTATAATTGCGGGACTCTAATCATAAAAACCCAT
CTCATAAATAACGTCATGCATTACATGTTAATTATTACATGCTTAACGTAATTCAACAGAAATTATATGA
TAATCATCGCAAGACCGGCAACAGGATTCAATCTTAAGAAACTTTATTGCCAAATGTTTGAACGATCGGG
GAAATTCGGGGGATCGATCCCGCGAACTGTGGACGAGAACTGTGCCACCAAGCGTAAGGCCGTTCTCTCG
CATTTGCCTTGCTAGGCTCGCGCGAGTTGCTGGCTGAGGCGTTCTCGAAATCAGCTCTTGTTCGGTCGGC
ATCTACTCTATTCCTTTGCCCTCGGACGAGTGCTGGGGCGTCGGTTTCCACTATCGGCGAGTACTTCTAC
ACAGCCATCGGTCCAGACGGCCGCGCTTCTGCGGGCGATTTGTGTACGCCCGACAGTCCCGGCTCCGGAT
CGGACGATTGCGTCGCATCGACCCTGCGCCCAAGCTGCATCATCGAAATTGCCGTCAACCAAGCTCTGAT
AGAGTTGGTCAAGACCAATGCGGAGCATATACGCCCGGAGCCGCGGCGATCCTGCAAGCTCCGGATGCCT
CCGCTCGAAGTAGCGCGTCTGCTGCTCCATACAAGCCAACCACGGCCTCCAGAAGAAGATGTTGGCGACC
TCGTATTGGGAATCCCCGAACATCGCCTCGCTCCAGTCAATGACCGCTGTTATGCGGCCATTGTCCGTCA
GGACATTGTTGGAGCCGAAATCCGCGTGCACGAGGTGCCGGACTTCGGGGCAGTCCTCGGCCCAAAGCAT
CAGCTCATCGAGAGCCTGCGCGACGGACGCACTGACGGTGTCGTCCATCACAGTTTGCCAGTGATACACA
TGGGGATCAGCAATCGCGCATATGAAATCACGCCATGTAGTGTATTGACCGATTCCTTGCGGTCCGAATG
GGCCGAACCCGCTCGTCTGGCTAAGATCGGCCGCAGCGATCGCATCCATGGCCTCCGCGACCGGCTGCAG
AACAGCGGGCAGTTCGGTTTCAGGCAGGTCTTGCAACGTGACACCCTGTGCACGGCGGGAGATGCAATAG
GTCAGGCTCTCGCTGAATGCCCCAATGTCAAGCACTTCCGGAATCGGGAGCGCGGCCGATGCAAAGTGCC
GATAAACATAACGATCTTTGTAGAAACCATCGGCGCAGCTATTTACCCGCAGGACATATCCACGCCCTCC
TACATCGAAGCTGAAAGCACGAGATTCTTCGCCCTCCGAGAGCTGCATCAGGTCGGAGACGCTGTCGAAC
TTTTCGATCAGAAACTTCTCGACAGACGTCGCGGTGAGTTCAGGCTTTTTCATATCTTATTGCCCCCCGG
GATCAGATCTGGATTGAGAGTGAATATGAGACTCTAATTGGATACCGAGGGGAATTTATGGAACGTCAGT
GGAGCATTTTTGACAAGAAATATTTGCTAGCTGATAGTGACCTTAGGCGACTTTTGAACGCGCAATAATG
GTTTCTGACGTATGTGCTTAGCTCATTAAACTCCAGAAACCCGCGGCTGAGTGGCTCCTTCAACGTTGCG
GTTCTGTCAGTTCCAAACGTAAAACGGCTTGTCCCGCGTCATCGGCGGGGGTCATAACGTGACTCCCTTA
ATTCTCCGCTCATGATCTTGATCCCCTGCGCCATCAGATCCTTGGCGGCAAGAAAGCCATCCAGTTTACT
TTGCAGGGCTTCCCAACCTTACCAGAGGGCGCCCCAGCTGGCAATTCCGGTTCGCTTGCTGTCCATAAAA
CCGCCCAGTCTAGCTATCGCCATGTAAGCCCACTGCAAGCTACCTGCTTTCTCTTTGCGCTTGCGTTTTC
CCTTGTCCAGATAGCCCAGTAGCTGACATTCATCCGGGGTCAGCACCGTTTCTGCGGACTGGCTTTCTAC
GTGTTCCGCTTCCTTTAGCAGCCCTTGCGCCCTGAGTGCTTGCGGCAGCGTGAAGCTGATCCGTCGAGAT
TAATAGAAATAAATTCAGCCTAATTCGGCGTTAATTCAGTACATTAAAAACGTCCGCAATGTGTTATTAA
GTTGTCTAAGCGTCAATTTGTTTACACCACAATATATCCTGCCACCAGCCAGCCAACAGCTCCCCGACCG
GCAGCTCGGCACAAAATCACCACTCGATACAGGCAGCCCATCAGTCCGGGACGGCGTCAGCGGGAGAGCC
GTTGTAAGGCGGCAGACTTTGCTCATGTTACCGATGCTATTCGGAAGAACGGCAACTAAGCTGCCGGGTT
TGAAACACGGATGATCTCGCGGAGGGTAGCATGTTGATTGTAACGATGACAGAGCGTTGCTGCCTGTGAT
CAATTCGGGCACGAACCCAGTGGACATAAGCCTGTTCGGTTCGTAAGCTGTAATGCAAGTAGCGTATGCG
CTCACGCAACTGGTCCAGAACCTTGACCGAACGCAGCGGTGGTAACGGCGCAGTGGCGGTTTTCATGGCT
TGTTATGACTGTTTTTTTGGGGTACAGTCTATGCCTCGGGCATCCAAGCAGCAAGCGCGTTACGCCGTGG
GTCGATGTTTGATGTTATGGAGCAGCAACGATGTTACGCAGCAGGGCAGTCGCCCTAAAACAAAGTTAAA
CATCATGGGGGAAGCGGTGATCGCCGAAGTATCGACTCAACTATCAGAGGTAGTTGGCGTCATCGAGCGC
CATCTCGAACCGACGTTGCTGGCCGTACATTTGTACGGCTCCGCAGTGGATGGCGGCCTGAAGCCACACA
GTGATATTGATTTGCTGGTTACGGTGACCGTAAGGCTTGATGAAACAACGCGGCGAGCTTTGATCAACGA
CCTTTTGGAAACTTCGGCTTCCCCTGGAGAGAGCGAGATTCTCCGCGCTGTAGAAGTCACCATTGTTGTG
CACGACGACATCATTCCGTGGCGTTATCCAGCTAAGCGCGAACTGCAATTTGGAGAATGGCAGCGCAATG
ACATTCTTGCAGGTATCTTCGAGCCAGCCACGATCGACATTGATCTGGCTATCTTGCTGACAAAAGCAAG
AGAACATAGCGTTGCCTTGGTAGGTCCAGCGGCGGAGGAACTCTTTGATCCGGTTCCTGAACAGGATCTA
TTTGAGGCGCTAAATGAAACCTTAACGCTATGGAACTCGCCGCCCGACTGGGCTGGCGATGAGCGAAATG
TAGTGCTTACGTTGTCCCGCATTTGGTACAGCGCAGTAACCGGCAAAATCGCGCCGAAGGATGTCGCTGC
CGACTGGGCAATGGAGCGCCTGCCGGCCCAGTATCAGCCCGTCATACTTGAAGCTAGACAGGCTTATCTT
GGACAAGAAGAAGATCGCTTGGCCTCGCGCGCAGATCAGTTGGAAGAATTTGTCCACTACGTGAAAGGCG
AGATCACCAAGGTAGTCGGCAAATAATGTCTAGCTAGAAATTCGTTCAAGCCGACGCCGCTTCGCGGCGC
GGCTTAACTCAAGCGTTAGATGCACTAAGCACATAATTGCTCACAGCCAAACTATCAGGTCAAGTCTGCT
TTTATTATTTTTAAGCGTGCATAATAAGCCCTACACAAATTGGGAGATATATCATGCATGACCAAAATCC
CTTAACGTGAGTTTTCGTTCCACTGAGCGTCAGACCCCGTAGAAAAGATCAAAGGATCTTC
